>Addgene plasmid #110963 | MAEBL-COMP-blac-flag-his | depositor full sequence | sequence record 208688 | MAEBL-COMP-blac-flag-his sequence 13561 bps
CTCGAGAAAGGCGTCTAACCAGTCACAGTCGCAAGGTAGGCTGAGCACCGTGGCGGGCGGCAGCGGGTGG
CGGTCGGGGTTGTTTCTGGCGGAGGTGCTGCTGATGATGTAATTAAAGTAGGCGGTCTTGAGACGGCGGA
TGGTCGAGGTGAGGTGTGGCAGGCTTGAGATCCAGCTGTTGGGGTGAGTACTCCCTCTCAAAAGCGGGCA
TTACTTCTGCGCTAAGATTGTCAGTTTCCAAAAACGAGGAGGATTTGATATTCACCTGGCCCGATCTGGC
CATACACTTGAGTGACAATGACATCCACTTTGCCTTTCTCTCCACAGGTGTCCACTCCCAGGTCCAAGTT
TGCCACCATGGAGTTTCAGACCCAGGTACTCATGTCCCTGCTGCTCTGCATGTCTGGTGCGGCCGCCATC
AACAACCCTCAAGAGGAATTCATGGACCGCTTCGACATCAACAAGAACCACGTGAACATCAAGTGGTCCA
ACAGCGGCATCCACGGCAAGGGCAAGTTTAAGTACGAGATCGAGGAACGGGACGTGCTGAGCGAGGGCAA
CGAGGCCGAGAAGTCCACCATCTGCCCCAATCACGTGAAAGAGGGCACCTACAAGCTGGGCTGCCCCGAC
TACGGCAAGACCTTCCTGATGGGCTTCGAGGACAACAAGTACAGCGAAGAGTTCCTGAACGAGATCAGCT
TCGGCTTCCTGAACAAGAAGTACAAGCTGCCCATCGAGATCCCTCTGAACAAGGCCGGACTGAGCATGTA
CCAGGGCCTGTTCAAGCGGTGCCCCTACAACAAGAAACACTACAGCATGATCAAGAACGAGAACGAGTAC
GACATGTGCTTTCGGAAGTTCTACAACAACGCCAATATCGCCACCCGGATCTACAAGCGGGGCAAGCAGA
ACCGGAAGTACATCTACTTCAGCAGCCACGGCCTGGGCGGCAGACTGGGCGCCAACATTGAGGAACCCCT
GCACAAGTACAAGAACGACGAGCACTACGTGACCAAGAAGATGAGATACCCCGAGAAGATCAAGAATCTG
TTCGACTGCAGCATCTACAGCCACTGCATCGGCCCCTGCCTGTACAAGGACTTCAACAATGCCTGCTTTC
TGAACCTGCCCATCCTGTTCAACCACCAGACCAAAGAATGCGTGATCATCGGCACCCACGAGGAAAAGCG
GATCCACAACTGCCAGAGCGGCAGCACCGACCAGAATATCCAGCGGTGCTTCCTGCCCGTGAAGAAAGAA
AAGGGCAACCAGTGGACCTACGCCAGCAGCTTCATCCGGACCGATTACATGACCAAGTGCCCTCCCCGGT
TCCCACTGAACCACGCCATGTTCGGCTACTTCAACTACGCCACCGGCAAGTGCGAAACCTACTACATGAA
CCACGAGAAGCGGACCCTGAGCTTCAGCAAGTGCATCGAGACACTGTTCAACAACATCAAGAAGCAGGAC
GACGTTAACAACGCCGCCTTCCTGTGGGGCGTGTGGACCATCGAGAACAATGCCAACGAAAAGACCAACC
TGGCCAGCATGGACAATACCGGCAGCTGCTACTTCCTGAAGAAAAAGCCTACCTGCGTGCTGAAAAAAGA
GAACCACTTCAGCTTCACCATCCTGACGGCCAACAGCTTCAACCTGAACCAGAACATCATCTACCCCGAG
CTGAAGAACAACGCTGCCAAAGAGGGCTCCAGCCTGATCCACTTCAAGGACCCCAAGCAGACCAACAAGC
GGGTGCTGTACGAGAACAACAAAAAGTCCAAGCGGAACGTGCGGACCAAGATCAACAGCGTGAACCCCTT
TACCATCCCCAGCACCCTGAACACCAACGAGAAAGAAGAGTATAACAAAAACGAAGTGAAGAACTACCCC
AACAACAACATTGCCTACATCCAGAAGGTGCACAGCTCCTTCGTGAACAACCGGTTCAACATCCACAGCG
ACTCCAGCTTCAAGCCCATCCACAAGATGATCCAGATGAACATCTACACCGACAACAAGCTGTACAACAA
CAATAACCAGAAGATTAAGGACAGCAATAACAACATGAACGGCATGAGCGTGACCCAGCGGAGCCCCAGC
ATCGGCGAGAACCAGAATGGCAACCCTCAGCAAAAGTACATGGAAAGATTCGACATCCCGAACAACCACA
TCTTCATCGAGTGGCAGAAAGAAGGCGAGTACGGCAACGACGAGTTCAAGTACAACATCATCAGCAACAA
GGCTGCCGGCACCAGCCAGAGCCTGTTCCACAACTACAAGGACAAGACCTGCCCTAACCACGTGTACGAG
GGACGGGCCCACGGCAGCTGTCCCAATTACGGCAAGGCCATCATCGTGCAGAACCTGCTGGGCGAGGAAT
ACGACAAGAACTTCAATCTGAACTTTCTCAACGAGATCCGCACGGGCTACCTCAACAAGTATTTCAAGAA
GGACGTCGAGATCTCCTACGAGAACTCCGGAATCGCCATGCACAACAATATGCTGCGGAGCTGCCCCGTG
CATGAGAACGAAGAGAAGCTGTTCAGCGTCAAGACCGACTACAATTACAAGATGTGCAAGAGCAAGATCT
TCAGCAACAGGTTCACCATGAAGGAATATGACCCCAAGACCCGGCTGTTCATGTACTACGGCCTGTATGG
CCTGGGAGGACGGCTGGGAGCCAATATCAAGCGCGATAAGCAGAAAGAGAAGAAGTACGAGGATAATATC
GCCCTCCCCATGAAGAACCCCGCCCTGATTAAGAACCTGTTTGATTGCTCCATCTACTCCTACTGCCTGG
GCCCCTGTCTGGAAAACTCCTTCGGCAACAAGTGCTTCAGAAACCTGCCCGCCTACTACAATCACCTGAC
CAACGAGTGTGTGATCCTGGGAACACACGAGCAAGAGCGGACCAACAGCTGCAGACGCACCAAAGAGGAA
AAGAAGAAGCCCAATTGCCAGATCCTGAGAAAGACCACCGACAGCAAGGACTGGACATACGTGTCCAGCT
TTATCCGGCCTGACTACGAGACAAAGTGCCCACCTAGATACCCACTGAAGTCCAAGGTGTTCGGCACCTT
CGACCAGAAAACCGGCAAATGCAAGAGCCTGATGGACAAGGCCTACGAAGTGGGAATCAACAAGTTCTCC
GTGTGCCTGGAATACCTGTTCCTGGTGTCCCCTAAGGACCTGTACAACTCCGGCAGAAACAACTACTGGG
GCATCTGGGCCGCTGACCACTCCGTGAACGAAAACAATATCGAGATCGCCAACGGGAAGTGCTACCACCT
GGTGGTCAAGCCCACCTGTGTGATCGACAAAGAAAATCACTTCTCCTTCACTGCCCTGACCGCCAATACC
GTGGACTTCAATCAGGCCGTGAATATCCGGAAGATCGAAGAACTGACCGAGTACGGAAACAATGACGACG
TCCTGAAAGAGAAAGAGATCAACAACGAGCCCATCGACAACGTGAACGAGGCCAAGATTAACCGCAAGAG
CCATGTGAACAGCATGGAACGGAACAAGCCCAGCTACAAGGAAAATGAGTACGACCAGATGGAAAAGAAC
GTCGAGGACGAGACATACAGCGAGGAATTCGGCCTGTTTGAGGAAGCCAGAAAGACCGAGACAGGCAGAA
TCGAGGAAGAGTCCAAGAAAAAAGAAGCTATGAAGCGGGCCGAGGACGCCAGACGGATCGAAGAGGCCCG
CAGAGCCGAAGATGCCAGAAGAATTGAAGAGGCTCGGAGGGCTGAGGATGCCAGGCGGGTGGAAATCGCC
CGCAGGGTGGAAGATGCTCGGCGGATCGAGATTTCTCGCAGAGCTGAGGACGCTAAGAGGATCGAGGCCG
CTCGGAGAGCCATCGAAGTGCGGAGAGCCGAGCTGCGGAAGGCCGAGGATGCTCGGAGAATTGAGGCCGC
CAGAAGATACGAAAACGAGCGGAGAATCGAAGAAGCGCGGAGATACGAGGATGAGAAGCGCATCGAAGCC
GTGAAGAGGGCCGAAGAAGTTCGGAAGGACGAAGAAGAGGCCAAAAGAGCCGAAAAAGAGCGCAACAACG
AAGAAATCCGCAAGTTCGAGGAAGCCCGGATGGCCCACTTCGCCAGGCGGCAGGCCGCCATTAAGGCCGA
AGAGAAACGCAAGGCCGACGAGCTGAAAAAGGCGGAAGAAAAGAAAAAGGCCGATGAACTGAAGAAGTCT
GAAGAGAAAAAGAAAGCGGACGAACTCAAGAAGAAAGCCGAGGAGAAAAAAAAGGCTGACGAGTTGAAGA
AGAAGGCAGAAGAGAAGAAAAAAGCTGATGAGCTTAAAAAGAAAGCTGAGGAAAAGAAAAAAGCCGACGA
AGTCAAAAAGGCCGAGGAAAAAAAGAAAGCAGACGAGCTTAAAAAGTCCGAAGAGAAGAAGAAGGCAGAC
GAGCTGAAGAAATCGGAGGAAAAAAAGAAGGCCGACGAATTGAAAAAGAAGGCGGAGGAAAAGAAGAAGG
CTGACGAACTCAAGAAAAAGGCTGAAGAGAAGAAGAAGGCCGACGAACTTAAAAAGAAAGCAGAAGAGAA
AAAGAAAGCCGACGAGCTGAAAAAAAAGGCTGAAGAGAAAAAAAAGGCGGATGAGCTTAAGAAAAAAGCC
GAAGAAAAAAAGAAAGCCGATGAATTGAAGAAAAAAGCAGAGGAAAAGAAAAAGGCGGAGAACCTTAAGA
AAGCGGAAGAAAAGAAGAAAGCGGACGAGTTGAAAAAGAAAGCCGAAGAAAAGAAAAAGGCAGACGAACT
CAAAAAGAAGGCAGAAGAAAAGAAGAAAGCAGACGAACTTAAGAAGAAGGCTGAGGAAAAAAAGAAAGCT
GATGAACTTAAGAAGGCCGAAGAAAAAAAGAAGGCGGACGAACTGAAGAAAGCAGAAGAGAAGAAAAAGG
CGGATGAATTGAAAAAGGCAGAGGAAAAGAAAAAAGCTGACGAGCTGAAGAAAGCCGAGGAACTGAAAAA
AGCGGAAGAGAAAAAGAAGGTCGAGCAGAAGAAGCGCGAAGAGGAACGGCGGAACATGGCCCTGAGAAGG
GCCGAGATCCTGAAACAGATCGAGAAGAAACGGATTGAGGAAGTCATGAAGCTCTACGAGGAAGAGAAGA
AGATGAAGGCCGAGCAGCTCAAGAAAGAGGAAGAGGAAAAAATCAAGGCTGAGCAACTTAAAAAAGAAGA
GGAAGAAAAGAAAAAAGTCGAGCAGCTGAAGAAGAAAGAAGAAGAAGAAAAGAAGAAGGCGGAACAGCTT
AAGAAAGAAGAGGAAGAGAACAAGATCAAAGCGGAACAACTGAAAAAGAAAGAGGAAGAAGAGAAGAAAA
AGGCTGAGGAACTGAAGAAAGAGGAAGAGGAAGAGAAGAAGAAAGCAGAGCAATTGAAAAAAGAAGAAGA
GGAGAAAAAGAAGGTTGAACAACTGAAGAAAAAGGAGGAAGAGGAAAAAAAGAAAGCGGAGCAGCTGAAA
AAAGAGGAAGAAGAAAACAAGATCAAGGTCGAACAGTTGAAGAAAGAGGAAGAAGAGGAAAAGAAGAAGG
CAGAAGAATTGAAGAAGGAGGAAGAGGAAAAGAAAAAGGTCCAGCAGCTCAAAAAAGAAGAAGAGAAGAA
GGCCGAGGAAATCCGGAAAGAGAAAGAGGCCGTCATCGAGGAAGAACTCAAAAAAGAGGACGAAAAGCGG
CGGATGGAAGTCGAAAAAAAAATTAAGGATACCAAGGACAACTTCGAGAACATCCAAGAGGGCAACAATA
AGAACACGCCCTATATCAACAAAGAGATGTTCGACAGCGAGATCAAAGAGGTGGTCATCACCAAGAACAT
GCAGCTGAATGAGGCCGACGCCTTCGAGAAGCACAACAGCGAGAACAGCAAGTCCTCCAACAAGAATGCC
GACTTCAGCAAAGAGAAGGACCTGCTGGAAGATGACATCGAGAATATCCTGGAAACCGATGAGAATGAGA
AAATCAATAAGGACGACATCGAGCGGTCGAACAATAACATGAAGGGGAACAACAACGACATTATCTACAC
CAAGCTGGACGTGGAAGAGTACAAAAAGCGGGATGTGAACGAAGCCCGGGAAAAGATCATCAAGATCAGC
AAGAAAAACATGTGCAACAATGACTTCAGCTCCAAGTACTGCGACTATATGAAGGACAATATTGCCAGCG
GCACGTGCAGCAATGAGGAACGGAAGTCCCTGTGCTGCTCCATCAGCGATTTCTGCCTGAAGTACTTTGA
CCACAACTCGAACAAGTACTACGATTGCACCAAGATCGAGTTCGCCGACCCTCTGTACCGGTGCTTCAAA
AAAAAAGAGTTCAGCAACGGCGCGCCGTCGACCTCCATCACGGCCTATAAGAGTGAGGGGGAGTCAGCGG
AGTTCTCCTTCCCACTCAACCTTGGAGAGGAAAGCCTGCAGGGAGAGTTGAGATGGAAGGCAGAGAAGGC
TCCTTCTTCCCAGTCCTGGATCACCTTCTCCCTAAAGAACCAAAAGGTGTCTGTGCAGAAGTCTACTAGC
AACCCCAAGTTCCAGCTGTCCGAAACGCTCCCACTCACCCTTCAGATACCCCAGGTCTCCCTTCAGTTTG
CTGGTTCTGGCAACCTGACCCTGACTCTGGACAGAGGGATACTGTATCAGGAAGTGAACCTGGTGGTGAT
GAAAGTGACTCAGCCCGACAGCAACACTTTGACCTGTGAGGTGATGGGACCCACCTCACCCAAGATGAGA
CTGATCTTGAAGCAGGAGAATCAGGAGGCCAGGGTCTCCAGGCAGGAGAAAGTGATTCAAGTGCAGGCCC
CTGAAGCAGGGGTGTGGCAATGTCTACTGAGTGAAGGTGAAGAGGTCAAGATGGACTCCAAGATCCAGGT
TTTATCCAAAGGGTTGAATTCCGGCGGCGGCTCCGGAGGCGGTACCGGTGGCGGCGACCTAGCCCCACAG
ATGCTTCGAGAACTCCAGGAGACTAATGCGGCGCTGCAAGACGTGAGAGAGCTCTTGCGACAGCAGGTCA
AGGAGATCACCTTCCTGAAGAATACGGTGATGGAATGTGACGCCTGCGGTCTAGACAGAAACCTGCCTCC
ACTAGCACCTCTGGGCCCACACCCAGAAACGCTGGTGAAAGTAAAAGATGCTGAAGATCAGTTGGGTGCA
CGAGTGGGTTACATCGAACTGGATCTCAACAGCGGTAAGATCCTTGAGAGTTTTCGCCCCGAAGAACGTT
TTCCAATGATGAGCACTTTTAAAGTTCTGCTATGTGGCGCGGTATTATCCCGTATTGACGCCGGGCAAGA
GCAACTCGGTCGCCGCATACACTATTCTCAGAATGACTTGGTTGAGTACTCACCAGTCACAGAAAAGCAT
CTTACGGATGGCATGACAGTAAGAGAATTATGCAGTGCTGCCATAACCATGAGTGATAACACTGCGGCCA
ACTTACTTCTGACAACGATCGGAGGACCGAAGGAGCTAACCGCTTTTTTGCACAACATGGGGGATCATGT
AACTCGCCTTGATCGTTGGGAACCGGAGCTGAATGAAGCCATACCAAACGACGAGCGTGACACCACGATG
CCTGTAGCAATGGCAACAACGTTGCGCAAACTATTAACTGGCGAACTACTTACTCTAGCTTCCCGGCAAC
AATTAATAGACTGGATGGAGGCGGATAAAGTTGCAGGACCACTTCTGCGCTCGGCCCTTCCGGCTGGCTG
GTTTATTGCTGATAAATCTGGAGCCGGTGAGCGTGGGTCTCGCGGTATCATTGCAGCACTGGGGCCAGAT
GGTAAGCCCTCCCGTATCGTAGTTATCTACACGACGGGGAGTCAGGCAACTATGGATGAACGAAATAGAC
AGATCGCTGAGATAGGTGCCTCACTGATTAAGCATTGGGGCCCTGACTACAAAGACCATGACGGTGATTA
TAAAGATCATGACATCGATTACAAGGATGACGATGACAAGGGCCCTCACCACCACCATCACCACTAATTA
ATTAAGGATCCCCCGACCTCGACCTCTGGCTAATAAAGGAAATTTATTTTCATTGCAATAGTGTGTTGGA
ATTTTTTGTGTCTCTCACTCGGAAGGACATATGGGAGGGCAAATCATTTGGTCGAGATCCCTCGGAGATC
TCTAGCTAGAGGATCGATCCCCGCCCCGGACGAACTAAACCTGACTACGACATCTCTGCCCCTTCTTCGC
GGGGCAGTGCATGTAATCCCTTCAGTTGGTTGGTACAACTTGCCAACTGGGCCCTGTTCCACATGTGACA
CGGGGGGGGACCAAACACAAAGGGGTTCTCTGACTGTAGTTGACATCCTTATAAATGGATGTGCACATTT
GCCAACACTGAGTGGCTTTCATCCTGGAGCAGACTTTGCAGTCTGTGGACTGCAACACAACATTGCCTTT
ATGTGTAACTCTTGGCTGAAGCTCTTACACCAATGCTGGGGGACATGTACCTCCCAGGGGCCCAGGAAGA
CTACGGGAGGCTACACCAACGTCAATCAGAGGGGCCTGTGTAGCTACCGATAAGCGGACCCTCAAGAGGG
CATTAGCAATAGTGTTTATAAGGCCCCCTTGTTAACCCTAAACGGGTAGCATATGCTTCCCGGGTAGTAG
TATATACTATCCAGACTAACCCTAATTCAATAGCATATGTTACCCAACGGGAAGCATATGCTATCGAATT
AGGGTTAGTAAAAGGGTCCTAAGGAACAGCGATATCTCCCACCCCATGAGCTGTCACGGTTTTATTTACA
TGGGGTCAGGATTCCACGAGGGTAGTGAACCATTTTAGTCACAAGGGCAGTGGCTGAAGATCAAGGAGCG
GGCAGTGAACTCTCCTGAATCTTCGCCTGCTTCTTCATTCTCCTTCGTTTAGCTAATAGAATAACTGCTG
AGTTGTGAACAGTAAGGTGTATGTGAGGTGCTCGAAAACAAGGTTTCAGGTGACGCCCCCAGAATAAAAT
TTGGACGGGGGGTTCAGTGGTGGCATTGTGCTATGACACCAATATAACCCTCACAAACCCCTTGGGCAAT
AAATACTAGTGTAGGAATGAAACATTCTGAATATCTTTAACAATAGAAATCCATGGGGTGGGGACAAGCC
GTAAAGACTGGATGTCCATCTCACACGAATTTATGGCTATGGGCAACACATAATCCTAGTGCAATATGAT
ACTGGGGTTATTAAGATGTGTCCCAGGCAGGGACCAAGACAGGTGAACCATGTTGTTACACTCTATTTGT
AACAAGGGGAAAGAGAGTGGACGCCGACAGCAGCGGACTCCACTGGTTGTCTCTAACACCCCCGAAAATT
AAACGGGGCTCCACGCCAATGGGGCCCATAAACAAAGACAAGTGGCCACTCTTTTTTTTGAAATTGTGGA
GTGGGGGCACGCGTCAGCCCCCACACGCCGCCCTGCGGTTTTGGACTGTAAAATAAGGGTGTAATAACTT
GGCTGATTGTAACCCCGCTAACCACTGCGGTCAAACCACTTGCCCACAAAACCACTAATGGCACCCCGGG
GAATACCTGCATAAGTAGGTGGGCGGGCCAAGATAGGGGCGCGATTGCTGCGATCTGGAGGACAAATTAC
ACACACTTGCGCCTGAGCGCCAAGCACAGGGTTGTTGGTCCTCATATTCACGAGGTCGCTGAGAGCACGG
TGGGCTAATGTTGCCATGGGTAGCATATACTACCCAAATATCTGGATAGCATATGCTATCCTAATCTATA
TCTGGGTAGCATAGGCTATCCTAATCTATATCTGGGTAGCATATGCTATCCTAATCTATATCTGGGTAGT
ATATGCTATCCTAATTTATATCTGGGTAGCATAGGCTATCCTAATCTATATCTGGGTAGCATATGCTATC
CTAATCTATATCTGGGTAGTATATGCTATCCTAATCTGTATCCGGGTAGCATATGCTATCCTAATAGAGA
TTAGGGTAGTATATGCTATCCTAATTTATATCTGGGTAGCATATACTACCCAAATATCTGGATAGCATAT
GCTATCCTAATCTATATCTGGGTAGCATATGCTATCCTAATCTATATCTGGGTAGCATAGGCTATCCTAA
TCTATATCTGGGTAGCATATGCTATCCTAATCTATATCTGGGTAGTATATGCTATCCTAATTTATATCTG
GGTAGCATAGGCTATCCTAATCTATATCTGGGTAGCATATGCTATCCTAATCTATATCTGGGTAGTATAT
GCTATCCTAATCTGTATCCGGGTAGCATATGCTATCCTCATGATAAGCTGTCAAACATGAGAATTTTCTT
GAAGACGAAAGGGCCTCGTGATACGCCTATTTTTATAGGTTAATGTCATGATAATAATGGTTTCTTAGAC
GTCAGGTGGCACTTTTCGGGGAAATGTGCGCGGAACCCCTATTTGTTTATTTTTCTAAATACATTCAAAT
ATGTATCCGCTCATGAGACAATAACCCTGATAAATGCTTCAATAATATTGAAAAAGGAAGAGTATGAGTA
TTCAACATTTCCGTGTCGCCCTTATTCCCTTTTTTGCGGCATTTTGCCTTCCTGTTTTTGCTCACCCAGA
AACGCTGGTGAAAGTAAAAGATGCTGAAGATCAGTTGGGTGCACGAGTGGGTTACATCGAACTGGATCTC
AACAGCGGTAAGATCCTTGAGAGTTTTCGCCCCGAAGAACGTTTTCCAATGATGAGCACTTTTAAAGTTC
TGCTATGTGGCGCGGTATTATCCCGTGTTGACGCCGGGCAAGAGCAACTCGGTCGCCGCATACACTATTC
TCAGAATGACTTGGTTGAGTACTCACCAGTCACAGAAAAGCATCTTACGGATGGCATGACAGTAAGAGAA
TTATGCAGTGCTGCCATAACCATGAGTGATAACACTGCGGCCAACTTACTTCTGACAACGATCGGAGGAC
CGAAGGAGCTAACCGCTTTTTTGCACAACATGGGGGATCATGTAACTCGCCTTGATCGTTGGGAACCGGA
GCTGAATGAAGCCATACCAAACGACGAGCGTGACACCACGATGCCTGCAGCAATGGCAACAACGTTGCGC
AAACTATTAACTGGCGAACTACTTACTCTAGCTTCCCGGCAACAATTAATAGACTGGATGGAGGCGGATA
AAGTTGCAGGACCACTTCTGCGCTCGGCCCTTCCGGCTGGCTGGTTTATTGCTGATAAATCTGGAGCCGG
TGAGCGTGGGTCTCGCGGTATCATTGCAGCACTGGGGCCAGATGGTAAGCCCTCCCGTATCGTAGTTATC
TACACGACGGGGAGTCAGGCAACTATGGATGAACGAAATAGACAGATCGCTGAGATAGGTGCCTCACTGA
TTAAGCATTGGTAACTGTCAGACCAAGTTTACTCATATATACTTTAGATTGATTTAAAACTTCATTTTTA
ATTTAAAAGGATCTAGGTGAAGATCCTTTTTGATAATCTCATGACCAAAATCCCTTAACGTGAGTTTTCG
TTCCACTGAGCGTCAGACCCCGTAGAAAAGATCAAAGGATCTTCTTGAGATCCTTTTTTTCTGCGCGTAA
TCTGCTGCTTGCAAACAAAAAAACCACCGCTACCAGCGGTGGTTTGTTTGCCGGATCAAGAGCTACCAAC
TCTTTTTCCGAAGGTAACTGGCTTCAGCAGAGCGCAGATACCAAATACTGTTCTTCTAGTGTAGCCGTAG
TTAGGCCACCACTTCAAGAACTCTGTAGCACCGCCTACATACCTCGCTCTGCTAATCCTGTTACCAGTGG
CTGCTGCCAGTGGCGATAAGTCGTGTCTTACCGGGTTGGACTCAAGACGATAGTTACCGGATAAGGCGCA
GCGGTCGGGCTGAACGGGGGGTTCGTGCACACAGCCCAGCTTGGAGCGAACGACCTACACCGAACTGAGA
TACCTACAGCGTGAGCTATGAGAAAGCGCCACGCTTCCCGAAGGGAGAAAGGCGGACAGGTATCCGGTAA
GCGGCAGGGTCGGAACAGGAGAGCGCACGAGGGAGCTTCCAGGGGGAAACGCCTGGTATCTTTATAGTCC
TGTCGGGTTTCGCCACCTCTGACTTGAGCGTCGATTTTTGTGATGCTCGTCAGGGGGGCGGAGCCTATGG
AAAAACGCCAGCAACGCGGCCTTTTTACGGTTCCTGGCCTTTTGCTGGCCTTTTGCTCACATGTTCTTTC
CTGCGTTATCCCCTGATTCTGTGGATAACCGTATTACCGCCTTTGAGTGAGCTGATACCGCTCGCCGCAG
CCGAACGACCGAGCGCAGCGAGTCAGTGAGCGAGGAAGCGGAAGAGCGCCCAATACGCAAACCGCCTCTC
CCCGCGCGTTGGCCGATTCATTAATGCAGCTGGCACGACAGGTTTCCCGACTGGAAAGCGGGCAGTGAGC
GCAACGCAATTAATGTGAGTTAGCTCACTCATTAGGCACCCCAGGCTTTACACTTTATGCTTCCGGCTCG
TATGTTGTGTGGAATTGTGAGCGGATAACAATTTCACACAGGAAACAGCTATGACCATGATTACGCCAAG
CTCTAGCTAGAGGTCGACCAATTCTCATGTTTGACAGCTTATCATCGCAGATCCGGGCAACGTTGTTGCC
ATTGCTGCAGGCGCAGAACTGGTAGGTATGGAAGATCTATACATTGAATCAATATTGGCAATTAGCCATA
TTAGTCATTGGTTATATAGCATAAATCAATATTGGCTATTGGCCATTGCATACGTTGTATCTATATCATA
ATATGTACATTTATATTGGCTCATGTCCAATATGACCGCCATGTTGACATTGATTATTGACTAGTTATTA
ATAGTAATCAATTACGGGGTCATTAGTTCATAGCCCATATATGGAGTTCCGCGTTACATAACTTACGGTA
AATGGCCCGCCTGGCTGACCGCCCAACGACCCCCGCCCATTGACGTCAATAATGACGTATGTTCCCATAG
TAACGCCAATAGGGACTTTCCATTGACGTCAATGGGTGGAGTATTTACGGTAAACTGCCCACTTGGCAGT
ACATCAAGTGTATCATATGCCAAGTCCGCCCCCTATTGACGTCAATGACGGTAAATGGCCCGCCTGGCAT
TATGCCCAGTACATGACCTTACGGGACTTTCCTACTTGGCAGTACATCTACGTATTAGTCATCGCTATTA
CCATGGTGATGCGGTTTTGGCAGTACACCAATGGGCGTGGATAGCGGTTTGACTCACGGGGATTTCCAAG
TCTCCACCCCATTGACGTCAATGGGAGTTTGTTTTGGCACCAAAATCAACGGGACTTTCCAAAATGTCGT
AATAACCCCGCCCCGTTGACGCAAATGGGCGGTAGGCGTGTACGGTGGGAGGTCTATATAAGCAGAGCTC
GTTTAGTGAACCGTCAGATCCTCACTCTCTTCCGCATCGCTGTCTGCGAGGGCCAGCTGTTGGGCTCGCG
GTTGAGGACAAACTCTTCGCGGTCTTTCCAGTACTCTTGGATCGGAAACCCGTCGGCCTCCGAACGGTAC
TCCGCCACCGAGGGACCTGAGCGAGTCCGCATCGACCGGATCGGAAAACCT
Features (pLannotate 1.2.2; 20 found; start..end, strand, type, name):
    184..273     +  intron         chimeric intron (fragment): chimera between introns from adenovirus and immunoglobulin heavy chain genes
    292..338     +  CDS            IgH signal sequence (fragment): signal sequence from the mouse immunoglobulin heavy chain variable region
   6319..6879    +  CDS            Cd4 (fragment): CD4_RAT - Experimental evidence at protein level: Swiss-Prot protein existence level 1. Integral membrane glycoprotein that plays an essential role in the immune response and serves multiple functions in responses against both external and internal offenses. In T-cells, functions primarily as a coreceptor for MHC class II molecule:peptide complex. The antigens presented by class II peptides are derived from extracellular proteins while class I peptides are derived from cytosolic proteins. Interacts simultaneously with the T-cell receptor (TCR) and the MHC class II presented by antigen presenti
   6916..7083    +  CDS            COMP (fragment): COMP_HUMAN - Experimental evidence at protein level: Swiss-Prot protein existence level 1. May play a role in the structural integrity of cartilage via its interaction with other extracellular matrix proteins such as the collagens and fibronectin. Can mediate the interaction of chondrocytes with the cartilage extracellular matrix through interaction with cell surface integrin receptors. Could play a role in the pathogenesis of osteoarthritis. Potent suppressor of apoptosis in both primary chondrocytes and transformed cells. Suppresses apoptosis by blocking the activation of caspase-3 and by in
   7091..7878    +  CDS            bla(M) (fragment): β-lactamase lacking the signal sequence; bla(M); allows cytosolic expression of β-lactamase
   7885..7950    +  CDS            3xFLAG: three tandem FLAG® epitope tags, followed by an enterokinase cleavage site
   8012..8067    +  polyA_signal   β-globin poly(A) signal: rabbit β-globin polyadenylation signal (Gil and Proudfoot, 1987)
   8581..10262   -  rep_origin     oriP (fragment): Epstein-Barr virus oriP replication origin (Yates et al., 2000)
  10389..10493   +  promoter       AmpR promoter: bla
  10494..11354   +  CDS            AmpR: β-lactamase; bla; confers resistance to ampicillin, carbenicillin, and related antibiotics
  11525..12113   +  rep_origin     ori: high-copy-number ColE1/pMB1/pBR322/pUC origin of replication
  12296..12388   +  CDS            lacI (fragment): lac repressor; lacI; The lac repressor binds to the lac operator to inhibit transcription in E. coli. This inhibition can be relieved by adding lactose or isopropyl-β-D-thiogalactopyranoside (IPTG).
  12401..12422   +  protein_bind   CAP binding site: CAP binding activates transcription in the presence of cAMP. E. coli catabolite activator protein
  12437..12467   +  promoter       lac promoter: promoter for the E. coli lac operon
  12471..12493   +  protein_bind   lac operator (fragment): The lac repressor binds to the lac operator to inhibit transcription in E. coli. This inhibition can be relieved by adding lactose or isopropyl-β-D-thiogalactopyranoside (IPTG). lac repressor encoded by lacI
  12587..12612   -  CDS            bla(M) (fragment): β-lactamase lacking the signal sequence; bla(M); allows cytosolic expression of β-lactamase
  12786..13165   +  enhancer       CMV enhancer: human cytomegalovirus immediate early enhancer
  13167..13366   +  promoter       CMV promoter: human cytomegalovirus (CMV) immediate early promoter
  13434..13472   +  misc_feature   Ad SA (fragment): adenovirus major late transcript splice acceptor (Friedrich and Soriano, 1991)
  13505..153     -  CDS            PTP (fragment) (across the origin): TERM_ADE02 - Experimental evidence at protein level: Swiss-Prot protein existence level 1. Protein covalently bound to the viral DNA that acts as a primer for viral genomic replication by DNA strand displacement. Assembles on the viral origin of replication in an initiation complex with viral polymerase, DBP, host NFIA and host POU2F1/OCT1. During initiation, the polymerase covalently couples the first dCTP with Ser- 580 of pTP. The terminal protein stimulates the template activity over 20 fold compared to protein-free templates. Neo-synthesized viral genomes are linked to two preterminal prot
