>Addgene plasmid #110963 | MAEBL-COMP-blac-flag-his | addgene full sequence | sequence record 223595 | Addgene NGS Result
CTCGAGAAAGGCGTCTAACCAGTCACAGTCGCAAGGTAGGCTGAGCACCGTGGCGGGCGGCAGCGGGTGG
CGGTCGGGGTTGTTTCTGGCGGAGGTGCTGCTGATGATGTAATTAAAGTAGGCGGTCTTGAGACGGCGGA
TGGTCGAGGTGAGGTGTGGCAGGCTTGAGATCCAGCTGTTGGGGTGAGTACTCCCTCTCAAAAGCGGGCA
TTACTTCTGCGCTAAGATTGTCAGTTTCCAAAAACGAGGAGGATTTGATATTCACCTGGCCCGATCTGGC
CATACACTTGAGTGACAATGACATCCACTTTGCCTTTCTCTCCACAGGTGTCCACTCCCAGGTCCAAGTT
TGCCACCATGGAGTTTCAGACCCAGGTACTCATGTCCCTGCTGCTCTGCATGTCTGGTGCGGCCGCCATC
AACAACCCTCAAGAGGAATTCATGGACCGCTTCGACATCAACAAGAACCACGTGAACATCAAGTGGTCCA
ACAGCGGCATCCACGGCAAGGGCAAGTTTAAGTACGAGATCGAGGAACGGGACGTGCTGAGCGAGGGCAA
CGAGGCCGAGAAGTCCACCATCTGCCCCAATCACGTGAAAGAGGGCACCTACAAGCTGGGCTGCCCCGAC
TACGGCAAGACCTTCCTGATGGGCTTCGAGGACAACAAGTACAGCGAAGAGTTCCTGAACGAGATCAGCT
TCGGCTTCCTGAACAAGAAGTACAAGCTGCCCATCGAGATCCCTCTGAACAAGGCCGGACTGAGCATGTA
CCAGGGCCTGTTCAAGCGGTGCCCCTACAACAAGAAACACTACAGCATGATCAAGAACGAGAACGAGTAC
GACATGTGCTTTCGGAAGTTCTACAACAACGCCAATATCGCCACCCGGATCTACAAGCGGGGCAAGCAGA
ACCGGAAGTACATCTACTTCAGCAGCCACGGCCTGGGCGGCAGACTGGGCGCCAACATTGAGGAACCCCT
GCACAAGTACAAGAACGACGAGCACTACGTGACCAAGAAGATGAGATACCCCGAGAAGATCAAGAATCTG
TTCGACTGCAGCATCTACAGCCACTGCATCGGCCCCTGCCTGTACAAGGACTTCAACAATGCCTGCTTTC
TGAACCTGCCCATCCTGTTCAACCACCAGACCAAAGAATGCGTGATCATCGGCACCCACGAGGAAAAGCG
GATCCACAACTGCCAGAGCGGCAGCACCGACCAGAATATCCAGCGGTGCTTCCTGCCCGTGAAGAAAGAA
AAGGGCAACCAGTGGACCTACGCCAGCAGCTTCATCCGGACCGATTACATGACCAAGTGCCCTCCCCGGT
TCCCACTGAACCACGCCATGTTCGGCTACTTCAACTACGCCACCGGCAAGTGCGAAACCTACTACATGAA
CCACGAGAAGCGGACCCTGAGCTTCAGCAAGTGCATCGAGACACTGTTCAACAACATCAAGAAGCAGGAC
GACGTTAACAACGCCGCCTTCCTGTGGGGCGTGTGGACCATCGAGAACAATGCCAACGAAAAGACCAACC
TGGCCAGCATGGACAATACCGGCAGCTGCTACTTCCTGAAGAAAAAGCCTACCTGCGTGCTGAAAAAAGA
GAACCACTTCAGCTTCACCATCCTGACGGCCAACAGCTTCAACCTGAACCAGAACATCATCTACCCCGAG
CTGAAGAACAACGCTGCCAAAGAGGGCTCCAGCCTGATCCACTTCAAGGACCCCAAGCAGACCAACAAGC
GGGTGCTGTACGAGAACAACAAAAAGTCCAAGCGGAACGTGCGGACCAAGATCAACAGCGTGAACCCCTT
TACCATCCCCAGCACCCTGAACACCAACGAGAAAGAAGAGTATAACAAAAACGAAGTGAAGAACTACCCC
AACAACAACATTGCCTACATCCAGAAGGTGCACAGCTCCTTCGTGAACAACCGGTTCAACATCCACAGCG
ACTCCAGCTTCAAGCCCATCCACAAGATGATCCAGATGAACATCTACACCGACAACAAGCTGTACAACAA
CAATAACCAGAAGATTAAGGACAGCAATAACAACATGAACGGCATGAGCGTGACCCAGCGGAGCCCCAGC
ATCGGCGAGAACCAGAATGGCAACCCTCAGCAAAAGTACATGGAAAGATTCGACATCCCGAACAACCACA
TCTTCATCGAGTGGCAGAAAGAAGGCGAGTACGGCAACGACGAGTTCAAGTACAACATCATCAGCAACAA
GGCTGCCGGCACCAGCCAGAGCCTGTTCCACAACTACAAGGACAAGACCTGCCCTAACCACGTGTACGAG
GGACGGGCCCACGGCAGCTGTCCCAATTACGGCAAGGCCATCATCGTGCAGAACCTGCTGGGCGAGGAAT
ACGACAAGAACTTCAATCTGAACTTTCTCAACGAGATCCGCACGGGCTACCTCAACAAGTATTTCAAGAA
GGACGTCGAGATCTCCTACGAGAACTCCGGAATCGCCATGCACAACAATATGCTGCGGAGCTGCCCCGTG
CATGAGAACGAAGAGAAGCTGTTCAGCGTCAAGACCGACTACAATTACAAGATGTGCAAGAGCAAGATCT
TCAGCAACAGGTTCACCATGAAGGAATATGACCCCAAGACCCGGCTGTTCATGTACTACGGCCTGTATGG
CCTGGGAGGACGGCTGGGAGCCAATATCAAGCGCGATAAGCAGAAAGAGAAGAAGTACGAGGATAATATC
GCCCTCCCCATGAAGAACCCCGCCCTGATTAAGAACCTGTTTGATTGCTCCATCTACTCCTACTGCCTGG
GCCCCTGTCTGGAAAACTCCTTCGGCAACAAGTGCTTCAGAAACCTGCCCGCCTACTACAATCACCTGAC
CAACGAGTGTGTGATCCTGGGAACACACGAGCAAGAGCGGACCAACAGCTGCAGACGCACCAAAGAGGAA
AAGAAGAAGCCCAATTGCCAGATCCTGAGAAAGACCACCGACAGCAAGGACTGGACATACGTGTCCAGCT
TTATCCGGCCTGACTACGAGACAAAGTGCCCACCTAGATACCCACTGAAGTCCAAGGTGTTCGGCACCTT
CGACCAGAAAACCGGCAAATGCAAGAGCCTGATGGACAAGGCCTACGAAGTGGGAATCAACAAGTTCTCC
GTGTGCCTGGAATACCTGTTCCTGGTGTCCCCTAAGGACCTGTACAACTCCGGCAGAAACAACTACTGGG
GCATCTGGGCCGCTGACCACTCCGTGAACGAAAACAATATCGAGATCGCCAACGGGAAGTGCTACCACCT
GGTGGTCAAGCCCACCTGTGTGATCGACAAAGAAAATCACTTCTCCTTCACTGCCCTGACCGCCAATACC
GTGGACTTCAATCAGGCCGTGAATATCCGGAAGATCGAAGAACTGACCGAGTACGGAAACAATGACGACG
TCCTGAAAGAGAAAGAGATCAACAACGAGCCCATCGACAACGTGAACGAGGCCAAGATTAACCGCAAGAG
CCATGTGAACAGCATGGAACGGAACAAGCCCAGCTACAAGGAAAATGAGTACGACCAGATGGAAAAGAAC
GTCGAGGACGAGACATACAGCGAGGAATTCGGCCTGTTTGAGGAAGCCAGAAAGACCGAGACAGGCAGAA
TCGAGGAAGAGTCCAAGAAAAAAGAAGCTATGAAGCGGGCCGAGGACGCCAGACGGATCGAAGAGGCCCG
CAGAGCCGAAGATGCCAGAAGAATTGAAGAGGCTCGGAGGGCTGAGGATGCCAGGCGGGTGGAAATCGCC
CGCAGGGTGGAAGATGCTCGGCGGATCGAGATTTCTCGCAGAGCTGAGGACGCTAAGAGGATCGAGGCCG
CTCGGAGAGCCATCGAAGTGCGGAGAGCCGAGCTGCGGAAGGCCGAGGATGCTCGGAGAATTGAGGCCGC
CAGAAGATACGAAAACGAGCGGAGAATCGAAGAAGCGCGGAGATACGAGGATGAGAAGCGCATCGAAGCC
GTGAAGAGGGCCGAAGAAGTTCGGAAGGACGAAGAAGAGGCCAAAAGAGCCGAAAAAGAGCGCAACAACG
AAGAAATCCGCAAGTTCGAGGAAGCCCGGATGGCCCACTTCGCCAGGCGGCAGGCCGCCATTAAGGCCGA
AGAGAAACGCAAGGCCGACGAGCTGAAAAAGGCGGAAGAAAAGAAAAAGGCCGATGAACTGAAGAAGTCT
GAAGAGAAAAAGAAAGCGGACGAACTCAAGAAGAAAGCCGAGGAGAAAAAAAAGGCTGACGAGTTGAAGA
AGAAGGCAGAAGAGAAGAAAAAAGCTGATGAGCTTAAAAAGAAAGCTGAGGAAAAGAAAAAAGCCGACGA
AGTCAAAAAGGCCGAGGAAAAAAAGAAAGCAGACGAGCTTAAAAAGTCCGAAGAGAAGAAGAAGGCAGAC
GAGCTGAAGAAATCGGAGGAAAAAAAGAAGGCCGACGAATTGAAAAAGAAGGCGGAGGAAAAGAAGAAGG
CTGACGAACTCAAGAAAAAGGCTGAAGAGAAGAAGAAGGCCGACGAACTTAAAAAGAAAGCAGAAGAGAA
AAAGAAAGCCGACGAGCTGAAAAAAAAGGCTGAAGAGAAAAAAAAGGCGGATGAGCTTAAGAAAAAAGCC
GAAGAAAAAAAGAAAGCCGATGAATTGAAGAAAAAAGCAGAGGAAAAGAAAAAGGCGGAGAACCTTAAGA
AAGCGGAAGAAAAGAAGAAAGCGGACGAGTTGAAAAAGAAAGCCGAAGAAAAGAAAAAGGCAGACGAACT
CAAAAAGAAGGCAGAAGAAAAGAAGAAAGCAGACGAACTTAAGAAGAAGGCTGAGGAAAAAAAGAAAGCT
GATGAACTTAAGAAGGCCGAAGAAAAAAAGAAGGCGGACGAACTGAAGAAAGCAGAAGAGAAGAAAAAGG
CGGATGAATTGAAAAAGGCAGAGGAAAAGAAAAAAGCTGACGAGCTGAAGAAAGCCGAGGAACTGAAAAA
AGCGGAAGAGAAAAAGAAGGTCGAGCAGAAGAAGCGCGAAGAGGAACGGCGGAACATGGCCCTGAGAAGG
GCCGAGATCCTGAAACAGATCGAGAAGAAACGGATTGAGGAAGTCATGAAGCTCTACGAGGAAGAGAAGA
AGATGAAGGCCGAGCAGCTCAAGAAAGAGGAAGAGGAAAAAATCAAGGCTGAGCAACTTAAAAAAGAAGA
GGAAGAAAAGAAAAAAGTCGAGCAGCTGAAGAAGAAAGAAGAAGAAGAAAAGAAGAAGGCGGAACAGCTT
AAGAAAGAAGAGGAAGAGAACAAGATCAAAGCGGAACAACTGAAAAAGAAAGAGGAAGAAGAGAAGAAAA
AGGCTGAGGAACTGAAGAAAGAGGAAGAGGAAGAGAAGAAGAAAGCAGAGCAATTGAAAAAAGAAGAAGA
GGAGAAAAAGAAGGTTGAACAACTGAAGAAAAAGGAGGAAGAGGAAAAAAAGAAAGCGGAGCAGCTGAAA
AAAGAGGAAGAAGAAAACAAGATCAAGGTCGAACAGTTGAAGAAAGAGGAAGAAGAGGAAAAGAAGAAGG
CAGAAGAATTGAAGAAGGAGGAAGAGGAAAAGAAAAAGGTCCAGCAGCTCAAAAAAGAAGAAGAGAAGAA
GGCCGAGGAAATCCGGAAAGAGAAAGAGGCCGTCATCGAGGAAGAACTCAAAAAAGAGGACGAAAAGCGG
CGGATGGAAGTCGAAAAAAAAATTAAGGATACCAAGGACAACTTCGAGAACATCCAAGAGGGCAACAATA
AGAACACGCCCTATATCAACAAAGAGATGTTCGACAGCGAGATCAAAGAGGTGGTCATCACCAAGAACAT
GCAGCTGAATGAGGCCGACGCCTTCGAGAAGCACAACAGCGAGAACAGCAAGTCCTCCAACAAGAATGCC
GACTTCAGCAAAGAGAAGGACCTGCTGGAAGATGACATCGAGAATATCCTGGAAACCGATGAGAATGAGA
AAATCAATAAGGACGACATCGAGCGGTCGAACAATAACATGAAGGGGAACAACAACGACATTATCTACAC
CAAGCTGGACGTGGAAGAGTACAAAAAGCGGGATGTGAACGAAGCCCGGGAAAAGATCATCAAGATCAGC
AAGAAAAACATGTGCAACAATGACTTCAGCTCCAAGTACTGCGACTATATGAAGGACAATATTGCCAGCG
GCACGTGCAGCAATGAGGAACGGAAGTCCCTGTGCTGCTCCATCAGCGATTTCTGCCTGAAGTACTTTGA
CCACAACTCGAACAAGTACTACGATTGCACCAAGATCGAGTTCGCCGACCCTCTGTACCGGTGCTTCAAA
AAAAAAGAGTTCAGCAACGGCGCGCCGTCGACCTCCATCACGGCCTATAAGAGTGAGGGGGAGTCAGCGG
AGTTCTCCTTCCCACTCAACCTTGGAGAGGAAAGCCTGCAGGGAGAGTTGAGATGGAAGGCAGAGAAGGC
TCCTTCTTCCCAGTCCTGGATCACCTTCTCCCTAAAGAACCAAAAGGTGTCTGTGCAGAAGTCTACTAGC
AACCCCAAGTTCCAGCTGTCCGAAACGCTCCCACTCACCCTTCAGATACCCCAGGTCTCCCTTCAGTTTG
CTGGTTCTGGCAACCTGACCCTGACTCTGGACAGAGGGATACTGTATCAGGAAGTGAACCTGGTGGTGAT
GAAAGTGACTCAGCCCGACAGCAACACTTTGACCTGTGAGGTGATGGGACCCACCTCACCCAAGATGAGA
CTGATCTTGAAGCAGGAGAATCAGGAGGCCAGGGTCTCCAGGCAGGAGAAAGTGATTCAAGTGCAGGCCC
CTGAAGCAGGGGTGTGGCAATGTCTACTGAGTGAAGGTGAAGAGGTCAAGATGGACTCCAAGATCCAGGT
TTTATCCAAAGGGTTGAATTCCGGCGGCGGCTCCGGAGGCGGTACCGGTGGCGGCGACCTAGCCCCACAG
ATGCTTCGAGAACTCCAGGAGACTAATGCGGCGCTGCAAGACGTGAGAGAGCTCTTGCGACAGCAGGTCA
AGGAGATCACCTTCCTGAAGAATACGGTGATGGAATGTGACGCCTGCGGTCTAGACAGAAACCTGCCTCC
ACTAGCACCTCTGGGCCCACACCCAGAAACGCTGGTGAAAGTAAAAGATGCTGAAGATCAGTTGGGTGCA
CGAGTGGGTTACATCGAACTGGATCTCAACAGCGGTAAGATCCTTGAGAGTTTTCGCCCCGAAGAACGTT
TTCCAATGATGAGCACTTTTAAAGTTCTGCTATGTGGCGCGGTATTATCCCGTATTGACGCCGGGCAAGA
GCAACTCGGTCGCCGCATACACTATTCTCAGAATGACTTGGTTGAGTACTCACCAGTCACAGAAAAGCAT
CTTACGGATGGCATGACAGTAAGAGAATTATGCAGTGCTGCCATAACCATGAGTGATAACACTGCGGCCA
ACTTACTTCTGACAACGATCGGAGGACCGAAGGAGCTAACCGCTTTTTTGCACAACATGGGGGATCATGT
AACTCGCCTTGATCGTTGGGAACCGGAGCTGAATGAAGCCATACCAAACGACGAGCGTGACACCACGATG
CCTGTAGCAATGGCAACAACGTTGCGCAAACTATTAACTGGCGAACTACTTACTCTAGCTTCCCGGCAAC
AATTAATAGACTGGATGGAGGCGGATAAAGTTGCAGGACCACTTCTGCGCTCGGCCCTTCCGGCTGGCTG
GTTTATTGCTGATAAATCTGGAGCCGGTGAGCGTGGGTCTCGCGGTATCATTGCAGCACTGGGGCCAGAT
GGTAAGCCCTCCCGTATCGTAGTTATCTACACGACGGGGAGTCAGGCAACTATGGATGAACGAAATAGAC
AGATCGCTGAGATAGGTGCCTCACTGATTAAGCATTGGGGCCCTGACTACAAAGACCATGACGGTGATTA
TAAAGATCATGACATCGATTACAAGGATGACGATGACAAGGGCCCTCACCACCACCATCACCACTAATAA
TAAGGATCCCCCGACCTCGACCTCTGGCTAATAAAGGAAATTTATTTTCATTGCAATAGTGTGTTGGAAT
TTTTTGTGTCTCTCACTCGGAAGGACATATGGGAGGGCAAATCATTTGGTCGAGATCCCTCGGAGATCTC
TAGCTAGAGGATCGATCCCCGCCCCGGACGAACTAAACCTGACTACGACATCTCTGCCCCTTCTTCGCGG
GGCAGTGCATGTAATCCCTTCAGTTGGTTGGTACAACTTGCCAACTGGGCCCTGTTCCACATGTGACACG
GGGGGGGACCAAACACAAAGGGGTTCTCTGACTGTAGTTGACATCCTTATAAATGGATGTGCACATTTGC
CAACACTGAGTGGCTTTCATCCTGGAGCAGACTTTGCAGTCTGTGGACTGCAACACAACATTGCCTTTAT
GTGTAACTCTTGGCTGAAGCTCTTACACCAATGCTGGGGGACATGTACCTCCCAGGGGCCCAGGAAGACT
ACGGGAGGCTACACCAACGTCAATCAGAGGGGCCTGTGTAGCTACCGATAAGCGGACCCTCAAGAGGGCA
TTAGCAATAGTGTTTATAAGGCCCCCTTGTTAACCCTAAACGGGTAGCATATGCTTCCCGGGTAGTAGTA
TATACTATCCAGACTAACCCTAATTCAATAGCATATGTTACCCAACGGGAAGCATATGCTATCGAATTAG
GGTTAGTAAAAGGGTCCTAAGGAACAGCGATATCTCCCACCCCATGAGCTGTCACGGTTTTATTTACATG
GGGTCAGGATTCCACGAGGGTAGTGAACCATTTTAGTCACAAGGGCAGTGGCTGAAGATCAAGGAGCGGG
CAGTGAACTCTCCTGAATCTTCGCCTGCTTCTTCATTCTCCTTCGTTTAGCTAATAGAATAACTGCTGAG
TTGTGAACAGTAAGGTGTATGTGAGGTGCTCGAAAACAAGGTTTCAGGTGACGCCCCCAGAATAAAATTT
GGACGGGGGGTTCAGTGGTGGCATTGTGCTATGACACCAATATAACCCTCACAAACCCCTTGGGCAATAA
ATACTAGTGTAGGAATGAAACATTCTGAATATCTTTAACAATAGAAATCCATGGGGTGGGGACAAGCCGT
AAAGACTGGATGTCCATCTCACACGAATTTATGGCTATGGGCAACACATAATCCTAGTGCAATATGATAC
TGGGGTTATTAAGATGTGTCCCAGGCAGGGACCAAGACAGGTGAACCATGTTGTTACACTCTATTTGTAA
CAAGGGGAAAGAGAGTGGACGCCGACAGCAGCGGACTCCACTGGTTGTCTCTAACACCCCCGAAAATTAA
ACGGGGCTCCACGCCAATGGGGCCCATAAACAAAGACAAGTGGCCACTCTTTTTTTTGAAATTGTGGAGT
GGGGGCACGCGTCAGCCCCCACACGCCGCCCTGCGGTTTTGGACTGTAAAATAAGGGTGTAATAACTTGG
CTGATTGTAACCCCGCTAACCACTGCGGTCAAACCACTTGCCCACAAAACCACTAATGGCACCCCGGGGA
ATACCTGCATAAGTAGGTGGGCGGGCCAAGATAGGGGCGCGATTGCTGCGATCTGGAGGACAAATTACAC
ACACTTGCGCCTGAGCGCCAAGCACAGGGTTGTTGGTCCTCATATTCACGAGGTCGCTGAGAGCACGGTG
GGCTAATGTTGCCATGGGTAGCATATACTACCCAAATATCTGGATAGCATATGCTATCCTAATCTATATC
TGGGTAGCATAGGCTATCCTAATCTATATCTGGGTAGCATATGCTATCCTAATCTATATCTGGGTAGTAT
ATGCTATCCTAATTTATATCTGGGTAGCATAGGCTATCCTAATCTATATCTGGGTAGCATATGCTATCCT
AATCTATATCTGGGTAGTATATGCTATCCTAATCTGTATCCGGGTAGCATATGCTATCCTAATAGAGATT
AGGGTAGTATATGCTATCCTAATTTATATCTGGGTAGCATATACTACCCAAATATCTGGATAGCATATGC
TATCCTAATCTATATCTGGGTAGCATATGCTATCCTAATCTATATCTGGGTAGCATAGGCTATCCTAATC
TATATCTGGGTAGCATATGCTATCCTAATCTATATCTGGGTAGTATATGCTATCCTAATTTATATCTGGG
TAGCATAGGCTATCCTAATCTATATCTGGGTAGCATATGCTATCCTAATCTATATCTGGGTAGTATATGC
TATCCTAATCTGTATCCGGGTAGCATATGCTATCCTCATGATAAGCTGTCAAACATGAGAATTTTCTTGA
AGACGAAAGGGCCTCGTGATACGCCTATTTTTATAGGTTAATGTCATGATAATAATGGTTTCTTAGACGT
CAGGTGGCACTTTTCGGGGAAATGTGCGCGGAACCCCTATTTGTTTATTTTTCTAAATACATTCAAATAT
GTATCCGCTCATGAGACAATAACCCTGATAAATGCTTCAATAATATTGAAAAAGGAAGAGTATGAGTATT
CAACATTTCCGTGTCGCCCTTATTCCCTTTTTTGCGGCATTTTGCCTTCCTGTTTTTGCTCACCCAGAAA
CGCTGGTGAAAGTAAAAGATGCTGAAGATCAGTTGGGTGCACGAGTGGGTTACATCGAACTGGATCTCAA
CAGCGGTAAGATCCTTGAGAGTTTTCGCCCCGAAGAACGTTTTCCAATGATGAGCACTTTTAAAGTTCTG
CTATGTGGCGCGGTATTATCCCGTGTTGACGCCGGGCAAGAGCAACTCGGTCGCCGCATACACTATTCTC
AGAATGACTTGGTTGAGTACTCACCAGTCACAGAAAAGCATCTTACGGATGGCATGACAGTAAGAGAATT
ATGCAGTGCTGCCATAACCATGAGTGATAACACTGCGGCCAACTTACTTCTGACAACGATCGGAGGACCG
AAGGAGCTAACCGCTTTTTTGCACAACATGGGGGATCATGTAACTCGCCTTGATCGTTGGGAACCGGAGC
TGAATGAAGCCATACCAAACGACGAGCGTGACACCACGATGCCTGCAGCAATGGCAACAACGTTGCGCAA
ACTATTAACTGGCGAACTACTTACTCTAGCTTCCCGGCAACAATTAATAGACTGGATGGAGGCGGATAAA
GTTGCAGGACCACTTCTGCGCTCGGCCCTTCCGGCTGGCTGGTTTATTGCTGATAAATCTGGAGCCGGTG
AGCGTGGGTCTCGCGGTATCATTGCAGCACTGGGGCCAGATGGTAAGCCCTCCCGTATCGTAGTTATCTA
CACGACGGGGAGTCAGGCAACTATGGATGAACGAAATAGACAGATCGCTGAGATAGGTGCCTCACTGATT
AAGCATTGGTAACTGTCAGACCAAGTTTACTCATATATACTTTAGATTGATTTAAAACTTCATTTTTAAT
TTAAAAGGATCTAGGTGAAGATCCTTTTTGATAATCTCATGACCAAAATCCCTTAACGTGAGTTTTCGTT
CCACTGAGCGTCAGACCCCGTAGAAAAGATCAAAGGATCTTCTTGAGATCCTTTTTTTCTGCGCGTAATC
TGCTGCTTGCAAACAAAAAAACCACCGCTACCAGCGGTGGTTTGTTTGCCGGATCAAGAGCTACCAACTC
TTTTTCCGAAGGTAACTGGCTTCAGCAGAGCGCAGATACCAAATACTGTTCTTCTAGTGTAGCCGTAGTT
AGGCCACCACTTCAAGAACTCTGTAGCACCGCCTACATACCTCGCTCTGCTAATCCTGTTACCAGTGGCT
GCTGCCAGTGGCGATAAGTCGTGTCTTACCGGGTTGGACTCAAGACGATAGTTACCGGATAAGGCGCAGC
GGTCGGGCTGAACGGGGGGTTCGTGCACACAGCCCAGCTTGGAGCGAACGACCTACACCGAACTGAGATA
CCTACAGCGTGAGCTATGAGAAAGCGCCACGCTTCCCGAAGGGAGAAAGGCGGACAGGTATCCGGTAAGC
GGCAGGGTCGGAACAGGAGAGCGCACGAGGGAGCTTCCAGGGGGAAACGCCTGGTATCTTTATAGTCCTG
TCGGGTTTCGCCACCTCTGACTTGAGCGTCGATTTTTGTGATGCTCGTCAGGGGGGCGGAGCCTATGGAA
AAACGCCAGCAACGCGGCCTTTTTACGGTTCCTGGCCTTTTGCTGGCCTTTTGCTCACATGTTCTTTCCT
GCGTTATCCCCTGATTCTGTGGATAACCGTATTACCGCCTTTGAGTGAGCTGATACCGCTCGCCGCAGCC
GAACGACCGAGCGCAGCGAGTCAGTGAGCGAGGAAGCGGAAGAGCGCCCAATACGCAAACCGCCTCTCCC
CGCGCGTTGGCCGATTCATTAATGCAGCTGGCACGACAGGTTTCCCGACTGGAAAGCGGGCAGTGAGCGC
AACGCAATTAATGTGAGTTAGCTCACTCATTAGGCACCCCAGGCTTTACACTTTATGCTTCCGGCTCGTA
TGTTGTGTGGAATTGTGAGCGGATAACAATTTCACACAGGAAACAGCTATGACCATGATTACGCCAAGCT
CTAGCTAGAGGTCGACCAATTCTCATGTTTGACAGCTTATCATCGCAGATCCGGGCAACGTTGTTGCCAT
TGCTGCAGGCGCAGAACTGGTAGGTATGGAAGATCTATACATTGAATCAATATTGGCAATTAGCCATATT
AGTCATTGGTTATATAGCATAAATCAATATTGGCTATTGGCCATTGCATACGTTGTATCTATATCATAAT
ATGTACATTTATATTGGCTCATGTCCAATATGACCGCCATGTTGACATTGATTATTGACTAGTTATTAAT
AGTAATCAATTACGGGGTCATTAGTTCATAGCCCATATATGGAGTTCCGCGTTACATAACTTACGGTAAA
TGGCCCGCCTGGCTGACCGCCCAACGACCCCCGCCCATTGACGTCAATAATGACGTATGTTCCCATAGTA
ACGCCAATAGGGACTTTCCATTGACGTCAATGGGTGGAGTATTTACGGTAAACTGCCCACTTGGCAGTAC
ATCAAGTGTATCATATGCCAAGTCCGCCCCCTATTGACGTCAATGACGGTAAATGGCCCGCCTGGCATTA
TGCCCAGTACATGACCTTACGGGACTTTCCTACTTGGCAGTACATCTACGTATTAGTCATCGCTATTACC
ATGGTGATGCGGTTTTGGCAGTACACCAATGGGCGTGGATAGCGGTTTGACTCACGGGGATTTCCAAGTC
TCCACCCCATTGACGTCAATGGGAGTTTGTTTTGGCACCAAAATCAACGGGACTTTCCAAAATGTCGTAA
TAACCCCGCCCCGTTGACGCAAATGGGCGGTAGGCGTGTACGGTGGGAGGTCTATATAAGCAGAGCTCGT
TTAGTGAACCGTCAGATCCTCACTCTCTTCCGCATCGCTGTCTGCGAGGGCCAGCTGTTGGGCTCGCGGT
TGAGGACAAACTCTTCGCGGTCTTTCCAGTACTCTTGGATCGGAAACCCGTCGGCCTCCGAACGGTACTC
CGCCACCGAGGGACCTGAGCGAGTCCGCATCGACCGGATCGGAAAACCT
Features (pLannotate 1.2.2; 20 found; start..end, strand, type, name):
    184..273     +  intron         chimeric intron (fragment): chimera between introns from adenovirus and immunoglobulin heavy chain genes
    292..338     +  CDS            IgH signal sequence (fragment): signal sequence from the mouse immunoglobulin heavy chain variable region
   6319..6879    +  CDS            Cd4 (fragment): CD4_RAT - Experimental evidence at protein level: Swiss-Prot protein existence level 1. Integral membrane glycoprotein that plays an essential role in the immune response and serves multiple functions in responses against both external and internal offenses. In T-cells, functions primarily as a coreceptor for MHC class II molecule:peptide complex. The antigens presented by class II peptides are derived from extracellular proteins while class I peptides are derived from cytosolic proteins. Interacts simultaneously with the T-cell receptor (TCR) and the MHC class II presented by antigen presenti
   6916..7083    +  CDS            COMP (fragment): COMP_HUMAN - Experimental evidence at protein level: Swiss-Prot protein existence level 1. May play a role in the structural integrity of cartilage via its interaction with other extracellular matrix proteins such as the collagens and fibronectin. Can mediate the interaction of chondrocytes with the cartilage extracellular matrix through interaction with cell surface integrin receptors. Could play a role in the pathogenesis of osteoarthritis. Potent suppressor of apoptosis in both primary chondrocytes and transformed cells. Suppresses apoptosis by blocking the activation of caspase-3 and by in
   7091..7878    +  CDS            bla(M) (fragment): β-lactamase lacking the signal sequence; bla(M); allows cytosolic expression of β-lactamase
   7885..7950    +  CDS            3xFLAG: three tandem FLAG® epitope tags, followed by an enterokinase cleavage site
   8010..8065    +  polyA_signal   β-globin poly(A) signal: rabbit β-globin polyadenylation signal (Gil and Proudfoot, 1987)
   8579..10260   -  rep_origin     oriP (fragment): Epstein-Barr virus oriP replication origin (Yates et al., 2000)
  10387..10491   +  promoter       AmpR promoter: bla
  10492..11352   +  CDS            AmpR: β-lactamase; bla; confers resistance to ampicillin, carbenicillin, and related antibiotics
  11523..12111   +  rep_origin     ori: high-copy-number ColE1/pMB1/pBR322/pUC origin of replication
  12294..12386   +  CDS            lacI (fragment): lac repressor; lacI; The lac repressor binds to the lac operator to inhibit transcription in E. coli. This inhibition can be relieved by adding lactose or isopropyl-β-D-thiogalactopyranoside (IPTG).
  12399..12420   +  protein_bind   CAP binding site: CAP binding activates transcription in the presence of cAMP. E. coli catabolite activator protein
  12435..12465   +  promoter       lac promoter: promoter for the E. coli lac operon
  12469..12491   +  protein_bind   lac operator (fragment): The lac repressor binds to the lac operator to inhibit transcription in E. coli. This inhibition can be relieved by adding lactose or isopropyl-β-D-thiogalactopyranoside (IPTG). lac repressor encoded by lacI
  12585..12610   -  CDS            bla(M) (fragment): β-lactamase lacking the signal sequence; bla(M); allows cytosolic expression of β-lactamase
  12784..13163   +  enhancer       CMV enhancer: human cytomegalovirus immediate early enhancer
  13165..13364   +  promoter       CMV promoter: human cytomegalovirus (CMV) immediate early promoter
  13432..13470   +  misc_feature   Ad SA (fragment): adenovirus major late transcript splice acceptor (Friedrich and Soriano, 1991)
  13503..153     -  CDS            PTP (fragment) (across the origin): TERM_ADE02 - Experimental evidence at protein level: Swiss-Prot protein existence level 1. Protein covalently bound to the viral DNA that acts as a primer for viral genomic replication by DNA strand displacement. Assembles on the viral origin of replication in an initiation complex with viral polymerase, DBP, host NFIA and host POU2F1/OCT1. During initiation, the polymerase covalently couples the first dCTP with Ser- 580 of pTP. The terminal protein stimulates the template activity over 20 fold compared to protein-free templates. Neo-synthesized viral genomes are linked to two preterminal prot
