[The description below was written by a language model from this plasmid's Addgene catalogue record and pLannotate feature annotations shown in this document.]
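Description:
MAEBL-COMP-blac-flag-his is a mammalian expression plasmid of about 13.6 kb, built on the pTT3 backbone, for producing a secreted, pentameric form of the Plasmodium falciparum merozoite adhesive erythrocytic binding protein (MAEBL) ectodomain. It is propagated in E. coli through a high-copy ColE1/pUC-type origin with ampicillin selection. It also carries an Epstein-Barr virus oriP fragment, which supports episomal maintenance in cells that supply EBNA1. Expression is driven by the CMV enhancer and promoter, followed by adenovirus-derived leader and splice elements and a chimeric intron fragment. The annotated hit to adenoviral terminal protein on the opposite strand most likely reflects this leader region rather than a functional gene. Transcription ends at a rabbit β-globin polyadenylation signal.

The open reading frame starts with an exogenous mouse immunoglobulin signal peptide that directs secretion. This is followed by a synthetic MAEBL ectodomain insert of roughly 5.9 kb, cloned between retained NotI and AscI sites. The annotation tool does not label this insert, but it corresponds to the large unannotated span between the signal sequence and the Cd4 tag. All potential N-linked glycosylation sequons (NXS/T) were changed to NXA, so mammalian cells do not add glycans at these sites. Downstream, the protein is fused to rat Cd4 domains 3+4, the COMP coiled-coil pentamerisation domain, a signal-less β-lactamase, a 3xFLAG tag and a 6xHis tag. The His tag is recorded in the catalogue but not annotated.

Pentamerisation raises binding avidity, and β-lactamase offers an enzymatic readout, an arrangement suited to using the protein as a "prey" in extracellular interaction screens. The associated study systematically mapped sporozoite membrane protein interactions. The depositor and sequencing-derived records differ by only two nucleotides and show identical features.
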