Addgene plasmid #110963: MAEBL-COMP-blac-flag-his
Purpose: Expresses pentamerised full-length protein ectodomain with no N-linked glycans in mammalian cells. Contains a C-terminal rat Cd4 d3+4 tag, COMP pentamerisation domain, flag- and 6xHis tags.
Depositing lab: Gavin Wright. Depositing organization: Wellcome Sanger Institute. Publication: Systematic Identification of Plasmodium Falciparum Sporozoite Membrane Protein Interactions Reveals an Essential Role for the p24 Complex in Host Infection. Knockel J, Dundas K, Yang ASP, Galaway F, Metcalf T, Gemert GV, Sauerwein RW, Rayner JC, Billker O, Wright GJ. Mol Cell Proteomics. 2021;20:100038. doi: 10.1074/mcp.RA120.002432. Epub 2021 Jan 27. PubMed 33515807.
Backbone
  Vector backbone: pTT3
  Backbone manufacturer: pTT3 was obtained from Yves Durocher, National Research Council of Canada-Biotechnology Research Institute
  Backbone size w/o insert (bp): 7661
  Vector type: Mammalian Expression
Growth in bacteria
  Bacterial resistance: Ampicillin, 100 μg/mL
  Growth temperature: 37°C
  Growth strain: DH5alpha
  Copy number: Unknown
Gene/Insert
  Gene/Insert name: merozoite adhesive erythrocytic binding protein (MAEBL) (alt names: PF3D7_1147800.1; PFMAEBL)
  Species: Synthetic
  Insert size (bp): 5901
  Mutation: All NXT/S sites mutated to NXA, where X is any amino acid except Proline
  Entrez Gene: PF3D7_1147800.1 (a.k.a. PF3D7_1147800.1, PF11_0486, PF3D7_1147800.2)
  Promoter: CMV
  Tag / fusion protein: Exogenous signal peptide of mouse origin (N terminal on insert); rat Cd4d3+4, beta-lactamase, triple FLAG tag, 6xHis tag (C terminal on insert)
  Cloning method: Restriction Enzyme; 5′ cloning site Not1 (not destroyed); 3′ cloning site Asc1 (not destroyed)
Terms and licenses: Academic/Nonprofit Terms; Industry Terms: Not Available to Industry
How to cite: MAEBL-COMP-blac-flag-his was a gift from Gavin Wright (Addgene plasmid # 110963 ; http://n2t.net/addgene:110963 ; RRID:Addgene_110963)
